Addgene plasmid #87567: pBW753_pCAG-PV7
Purpose: (Empty Backbone) Simple PV7
Depositing lab: Wilson Wong. Depositing organization: Boston University Main Campus. Publication: Large-scale design of robust genetic circuits with multiple inputs and outputs for mammalian cells. Weinberg BH, Pham NT, Caraballo LD, Lozanoski T, Engel A, Bhatia S, Wong WW. Nat Biotechnol. 2017 Mar 27. doi: 10.1038/nbt.3805. PubMed 28346402.
Backbone
  Vector backbone: pCAGGS
  Vector type: Mammalian Expression, Synthetic Biology
Growth in bacteria
  Bacterial resistance: Ampicillin, 100 μg/mL
  Growth temperature: 37°C
  Growth strain: NEB Stable
  Copy number: High Copy
Terms and licenses: Academic/Nonprofit Terms; Industry Terms: Not Available to Industry
How to cite: pBW753_pCAG-PV7 was a gift from Wilson Wong (Addgene plasmid # 87567 ; http://n2t.net/addgene:87567 ; RRID:Addgene_87567)
