[The description below was written by a language model from this plasmid's Addgene catalogue record and pLannotate feature annotations shown in this document.]
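Description:
pBW753_pCAG-PV7 is a 4,947 bp empty mammalian expression backbone derived from pCAGGS and catalogued for mammalian expression and synthetic biology. It is propagated in E. coli as a high-copy plasmid through a ColE1/pUC-type origin, with selection provided by the β-lactamase gene (AmpR) under its native bla promoter. The record lists no mammalian selection marker, which suggests use by transient transfection.

The expression unit is the composite CAG promoter. It consists of the human cytomegalovirus immediate-early enhancer, the chicken β-actin promoter, and a chimeric chicken β-actin/rabbit β-globin intron, an arrangement that gives strong, broadly active transcription in mammalian cells. Downstream lies an unannotated stretch of a few hundred bases, followed by a short β-globin-like coding fragment and the rabbit β-globin polyadenylation signal. The fragment is most likely residual globin exon sequence belonging to the 3′ region of pCAGGS rather than an intended payload. No insert, tag or reporter is annotated, consistent with the "empty backbone" designation. The gap between the intron and the globin sequence is presumably where a cloning site sits, but the record does not define what "PV7" denotes or which sites it contains.

The remaining annotated elements are backbone remnants: a lac promoter/operator with a CAP binding site, small lacI fragments, an SV40 promoter fragment, an SV40 origin and an SV40 poly(A) signal. The SV40 origin can support episomal replication in cells expressing large T antigen. The plasmid was deposited with work on large-scale design of multi-input, multi-output genetic circuits in mammalian cells, where it presumably served as a parent vector for placing circuit components under CAG control.
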