Features (pLannotate 1.2.2; 16 found; start..end, strand, type, name):
      1..861     -  CDS            AmpR: β-lactamase; bla; confers resistance to ampicillin, carbenicillin, and related antibiotics
    862..966     -  promoter       AmpR promoter: bla
    997..1376    +  enhancer       CMV enhancer: human cytomegalovirus immediate early enhancer
   1378..1653    +  promoter       chicken β-actin promoter: No description available
   1654..2669    +  intron         chimeric intron: chimera between introns from chicken β-actin and rabbit β-globin
   2905..2976    +  CDS            HBB (fragment): HBB_PONPY - Experimental evidence at transcript level: Swiss-Prot protein existence level 2. Involved in oxygen transport from the lung to the various peripheral tissues. From Pongo pygmaeus (Bornean orangutan).
   3047..3102    +  polyA_signal   β-globin poly(A) signal: rabbit β-globin polyadenylation signal (Gil and Proudfoot, 1987)
   3487..3503    -  protein_bind   lac operator: The lac repressor binds to the lac operator to inhibit transcription in E. coli. This inhibition can be relieved by adding lactose or isopropyl-β-D-thiogalactopyranoside (IPTG). lac repressor encoded by lacI
   3511..3541    -  promoter       lac promoter: promoter for the E. coli lac operon
   3556..3577    -  protein_bind   CAP binding site: CAP binding activates transcription in the presence of cAMP. E. coli catabolite activator protein
   3590..3629    -  CDS            lacI (fragment): lac repressor; lacI; The lac repressor binds to the lac operator to inhibit transcription in E. coli. This inhibition can be relieved by adding lactose or isopropyl-β-D-thiogalactopyranoside (IPTG).
   3636..3658    +  promoter       SV40 promoter (fragment): SV40 enhancer and early promoter
   3662..3796    +  rep_origin     SV40 ori: SV40 origin of replication
   3816..3950    +  polyA_signal   SV40 poly(A) signal: SV40 polyadenylation signal
   3952..4006    -  CDS            lacI (fragment): lac repressor; lacI; The lac repressor binds to the lac operator to inhibit transcription in E. coli. This inhibition can be relieved by adding lactose or isopropyl-β-D-thiogalactopyranoside (IPTG).
   4189..4777    -  rep_origin     ori: high-copy-number ColE1/pMB1/pBR322/pUC origin of replication
>Addgene plasmid #87567 | pBW753_pCAG-PV7 | depositor full sequence | sequence record 173400 | pBW753_pCAG-PV7 sequence 4947 bps
TTACCAATGCTTAATCAGTGAGGCACCTATCTCAGCGATCTGTCTATTTCGTTCATCCATAGTTGCCTGA
CTCCCCGTCGTGTAGATAACTACGATACGGGAGGGCTTACCATCTGGCCCCAGTGCTGCAATGATACCGC
GAGACCCACGCTCACCGGCTCCAGATTTATCAGCAATAAACCAGCCAGCCGGAAGGGCCGAGCGCAGAAG
TGGTCCTGCAACTTTATCCGCCTCCATCCAGTCTATTAATTGTTGCCGGGAAGCTAGAGTAAGTAGTTCG
CCAGTTAATAGTTTGCGCAACGTTGTTGCCATTGCTACAGGCATCGTGGTGTCACGCTCGTCGTTTGGTA
TGGCTTCATTCAGCTCCGGTTCCCAACGATCAAGGCGAGTTACATGATCCCCCATGTTGTGCAAAAAAGC
GGTTAGCTCCTTCGGTCCTCCGATCGTTGTCAGAAGTAAGTTGGCCGCAGTGTTATCACTCATGGTTATG
GCAGCACTGCATAATTCTCTTACTGTCATGCCATCCGTAAGATGCTTTTCTGTGACTGGTGAGTACTCAA
CCAAGTCATTCTGAGAATAGTGTATGCGGCGACCGAGTTGCTCTTGCCCGGCGTCAATACGGGATAATAC
CGCGCCACATAGCAGAACTTTAAAAGTGCTCATCATTGGAAAACGTTCTTCGGGGCGAAAACTCTCAAGG
ATCTTACCGCTGTTGAGATCCAGTTCGATGTAACCCACTCGTGCACCCAACTGATCTTCAGCATCTTTTA
CTTTCACCAGCGTTTCTGGGTGAGCAAAAACAGGAAGGCAAAATGCCGCAAAAAAGGGAATAAGGGCGAC
ACGGAAATGTTGAATACTCATACTCTTCCTTTTTCAATATTATTGAAGCATTTATCAGGGTTATTGTCTC
ATGAGCGGATACATATTTGAATGTATTTAGAAAAATAAACAAATAGGGGTTCCGCGCACATTTCCCCGAA
AAGTGCCACCTGGGTCGACATTGATTATTGACTAGTTATTAATAGTAATCAATTACGGGGTCATTAGTTC
ATAGCCCATATATGGAGTTCCGCGTTACATAACTTACGGTAAATGGCCCGCCTGGCTGACCGCCCAACGA
CCCCCGCCCATTGACGTCAATAATGACGTATGTTCCCATAGTAACGCCAATAGGGACTTTCCATTGACGT
CAATGGGTGGAGTATTTACGGTAAACTGCCCACTTGGCAGTACATCAAGTGTATCATATGCCAAGTACGC
CCCCTATTGACGTCAATGACGGTAAATGGCCCGCCTGGCATTATGCCCAGTACATGACCTTATGGGACTT
TCCTACTTGGCAGTACATCTACGTATTAGTCATCGCTATTACCATGGTCGAGGTGAGCCCCACGTTCTGC
TTCACTCTCCCCATCTCCCCCCCCTCCCCACCCCCAATTTTGTATTTATTTATTTTTTAATTATTTTGTG
CAGCGATGGGGGCGGGGGGGGGGGGGGCGCGCGCCAGGCGGGGCGGGGCGGGGCGAGGGGCGGGGCGGGG
CGAGGCGGAAAGGTGCGGCGGCAGCCAATCAGAGCGGCGCGCTCCGAAAGTTTCCTTTTATGGCGAGGCG
GCGGCGGCGGCGGCCCTATAAAAAGCGAAGCGCGCGGCGGGCGGGAGTCGCTGCGTTGCCTTCGCCCCGT
GCCCCGCTCCGCGCCGCCTCGCGCCGCCCGCCCCGGCTCTGACTGACCGCGTTACTCCCACAGGTGAGCG
GGCGGGACGGCCCTTCTCCTCCGGGCTGTAATTAGCGCTTGGTTTAATGACGGCTCGTTTCTTTTCTGTG
GCTGCGTGAAAGCCTTAAAGGGCTCCGGGAGGGCCCTTTGTGCGGGGGGGAGCGGCTCGGGGGGTGCGTG
CGTGTGTGTGTGCGTGGGGAGCGCCGCGTGCGGCTCCGCGCTGCCCGGCGGCTGTGAGCGCTGCGGGCGC
GGCGCGGGGCTTTGTGCGCTCCGCAGTGTGCGCGAGGGGAGCGCGGCCGGGGGCGGTGCCCCGCGGTGCG
GGGGGGGCTGCGAGGGGAACAAAGGCTGCGTGCGGGGTGTGTGCGTGGGGGGGTGAGCAGGGGGTGTGGG
CGCGGCGGTCGGGCTGTAACCCCCCCCTGCACCCCCCTCCCCGAGTTGCTGAGCACGGCCCGGCTTCGGG
TGCGGGGCTCCGTACGGGGCGTGGCGCGGGGCTCGCCGTGCCGGGCGGGGGGTGGCGGCAGGTGGGGGTG
CCGGGCGGGGCGGGGCCGCCTCGGGCCGGGGAGGGCTCGGGGGAGGGGCGCGGCGGCCCCCGGAGCGCCG
GCGGCTGTCGAGGCGCGGCGAGCCGCAGCCATTGCCTTTTATGGTAATCGTGCGAGAGGGCGCAGGGACT
TCCTTTGTCCCAAATCTGTGCGGAGCCGAAATCTGGGAGGCGCCGCCGCACCCCCTCTAGCGGGCGCGGG
GCGAAGCGGTGCGGCGCCGGCAGGAAGGAAATGGGCGGGGAGGGCCTTCGTGCGTCGCCGCGCCGCCGTC
CCCTTCTCCCTCTCCAGCCTCGGGGCTGTCCGCGGGGGGACGGCTGCCTTCGGGGGGGACGGGGCAGGGC
GGGGTTCGGCTTCTGGCGTGTGACCGGCGGCTCTAGAGCCTCTGCTAACCATGTTCATGCCTTCTTCTTT
TTCCTACAGCTCCTGGGCAACGTGCTGGTTATTGTGCTGTCTCATCATTTTGGCAAAGAATTGATTAATT
CGAGCGAAGGCGCGCCCAAGACGCTGGCTCTGACATTTCCGCTACTGAACTACTCGGCACGCGTAAGTCT
ACGGTACCCCTCGTCTCAACCAAAGCAATCAACCCATCAACCACCTGGGCGGCCGCCCAGGATACATAGA
TTACCACAACTCCGAGCCCTTCCACCGCTAGCGCACTCCTCAGGTGCAGGCTGCCTATCAGAAGGTGGTG
GCTGGTGTGGCCAATGCCCTGGCTCACAAATACCACTGAGATCTTTTTCCCTCTGCCAAAAATTATGGGG
ACATCATGAAGCCCCTTGAGCATCTGACTTCTGGCTAATAAAGGAAATTTATTTTCATTGCAATAGTGTG
TTGGAATTTTTTGTGTCTCTCACTCGGAAGGACATATGGGAGGGCAAATCATTTAAAACATCAGAATGAG
TATTTGGTTTAGAGTTTGGCAACATATGCCCATATGCTGGCTGCCATGAACAAAGGTTGGCTATAAAGAG
GTCATCAGTATATGAAACAGCCCCCTGCTGTCCATTCCTTATTCCATAGAAAAGCCTTGACTTGAGGTTA
GATTTTTTTTATATTTTGTTTTGTGTTATTTTTTTCTTTAACATCCCTAAAATTTTCCTTACATGTTTTA
CTAGCCAGATTTTTCCTCCTCTCCTGACTACTCCCAGTCATAGCTGTCCCTCTTCTCTTATGGAGATCCC
TCGACCTGCAGCCCAAGCTTGGCGTAATCATGGTCATAGCTGTTTCCTGTGTGAAATTGTTATCCGCTCA
CAATTCCACACAACATACGAGCCGGAAGCATAAAGTGTAAAGCCTGGGGTGCCTAATGAGTGAGCTAACT
CACATTAATTGCGTTGCGCTCACTGCCCGCTTTCCAGTCGGGAAACCTGTCGTGCCAGCGGATCCGCATC
TCAATTAGTCAGCAACCATAGTCCCGCCCCTAACTCCGCCCAGTTCCGCCCATTCTCCGCCCCATGGCTG
ACTAATTTTTTTTATTTATGCAGAGGCCGAGGCCGCCTCGGCCTCTGAGCTATTCCAGAAGTAGTGAGGA
GGCTTTTTTGGAGGCCTAGGCTTTTGCAAAAAGCTAACTTGTTTATTGCAGCTTATAATGGTTACAAATA
AAGCAATAGCATCACAAATTTCACAAATAAAGCATTTTTTTCACTGCATTCTAGTTGTGGTTTGTCCAAA
CTCATCAATGTATCTTATCATGTCTGGATCCGCTGCATTAATGAATCGGCCAACGCGCGGGGAGAGGCGG
TTTGCGTATTGGGCGCTCTTCCGCTTCCTCGCTCACTGACTCGCTGCGCTCGGTCGTTCGGCTGCGGCGA
GCGGTATCAGCTCACTCAAAGGCGGTAATACGGTTATCCACAGAATCAGGGGATAACGCAGGAAAGAACA
TGTGAGCAAAAGGCCAGCAAAAGGCCAGGAACCGTAAAAAGGCCGCGTTGCTGGCGTTTTTCCATAGGCT
CCGCCCCCCTGACGAGCATCACAAAAATCGACGCTCAAGTCAGAGGTGGCGAAACCCGACAGGACTATAA
AGATACCAGGCGTTTCCCCCTGGAAGCTCCCTCGTGCGCTCTCCTGTTCCGACCCTGCCGCTTACCGGAT
ACCTGTCCGCCTTTCTCCCTTCGGGAAGCGTGGCGCTTTCTCATAGCTCACGCTGTAGGTATCTCAGTTC
GGTGTAGGTCGTTCGCTCCAAGCTGGGCTGTGTGCACGAACCCCCCGTTCAGCCCGACCGCTGCGCCTTA
TCCGGTAACTATCGTCTTGAGTCCAACCCGGTAAGACACGACTTATCGCCACTGGCAGCAGCCACTGGTA
ACAGGATTAGCAGAGCGAGGTATGTAGGCGGTGCTACAGAGTTCTTGAAGTGGTGGCCTAACTACGGCTA
CACTAGAAGAACAGTATTTGGTATCTGCGCTCTGCTGAAGCCAGTTACCTTCGGAAAAAGAGTTGGTAGC
TCTTGATCCGGCAAACAAACCACCGCTGGTAGCGGTGGTTTTTTTGTTTGCAAGCAGCAGATTACGCGCA
GAAAAAAAGGATCTCAAGAAGATCCTTTGATCTTTTCTACGGGGTCTGACGCTCAGTGGAACGAAAACTC
ACGTTAAGGGATTTTGGTCATGAGATTATCAAAAAGGATCTTCACCTAGATCCTTTTAAATTAAAAATGA
AGTTTTAAATCAATCTAAAGTATATATGAGTAAACTTGGTCTGACAG
