>Addgene plasmid #87567 | pBW753_pCAG-PV7 | addgene partial sequence | sequence record 177026 | Addgene Partial NGS Result
TGCACCCCCCTCCCCGAGTTGCTGAGCACGGCCCGGCTTCGGGTGCGGGGCTCCGTACGGGGCGTGGCGC
GGGGCTCGCCGTGCCGGGCGGGGGGTGGCGGCAGGTGGGGGTGCCGGGCGGGGCGGGGCCGCCTCGGGCC
GGGGAGGGCTCGGGGGAGGGGCGCGGCGGCCCCCGGAGCGCCGGCGGCTGTCGAGGCGCGGCGAGCCGCA
GCCATTGCCTTTTATGGTAATCGTGCGAGAGGGCGCAGGGACTTCCTTTGTCCCAAATCTGTGCGGAGCC
GAAATCTGGGAGGCGCCGCCGCACCCCCTCTAGCGGGCGCGGGGCGAAGCGGTGCGGCGCCGGCAGGAAG
GAAATGGGCGGGGAGGGCCTTCGTGCGTCGCCGCGCCGCCGTCCCCTTCTCCCTCTCCAGCCTCGGGGCT
GTCCGCGGGGGGACGGCTGCCTTCGGGGGGGACGGGGCAGGGCGGGGTTCGGCTTCTGGCGTGTGACCGG
CGGCTCTAGAGCCTCTGCTAACCATGTTCATGCCTTCTTCTTTTTCCTACAGCTCCTGGGCAACGTGCTG
GTTATTGTGCTGTCTCATCATTTTGGCAAAGAATTGATTAATTCGAGCGAAGGCGCGCCCAAGACGCTGG
CTCTGACATTTCCGCTACTGAACTACTCGGCACGCGTAAGTCTACGGTACCCCTCGTCTCAACCAAAGCA
ATCAACCCATCAACCACCTGGGCGGCCGCCCAGGATACATAGATTACCACAACTCCGAGCCCTTCCACCG
CTAGCGCACTCCTCAGGTGCAGGCTGCCTATCAGAAGGTGGTGGCTGGTGTGGCCAATGCCCTGGCTCAC
AAATACCACTGAGATCTTTTTCCCTCTGCCAAAAATTATGGGGACATCATGAAGCCCCTTGAGCATCTGA
CTTCTGGCTAATAAAGGAAATTTATTTTCATTGCAATAGTGTGTTGGAATTTTTTGTGTCTCTCACTCGG
AAGGACATATGGGAGGGCAAATCATTTAAAACATCAGAATGAGTATTTGGTTTAGAGTTTGGCAACATAT
GCCCATATGCTGGCTGCCATGAACAAAGGTTGGCTATAAAGAGGTCATCAGTATATGAAACAGCCCCCTG
CTGTCCATTCCTTATTCCATAGAAAAGCCTTGACTTGAGGTTAGATTTTTTTTATATTTTGTTTTGTGTT
ATTTTTTTCTTTAACATCCCTAAAATTTTCCTTACATGTTTTACTAGCCAGATTTTTCCTCCTCTCCTGA
CTACTCCCAGTCATAGCTGTCCCTCTTCTCTTATGGAGATCCCTCGACCTGCAGCCCAAGCTTGGCGTAA
TCATGGTCATAGCTGTTTCCTGTGTGAAATTGTTATCCGCTCACAATTCCACACAACATACGAGCCGGAA
GCATAAAGTGTAAAGCCTGGGGTGCCTAATGAGTGAGCTAACTCACATTAATTGCGTTGCGCTCACTGCC
CGCTTTCCAGTCGGGAAACCTGTCGTGCCAGCGGATCCGCATCTCAATTAGTCAGCAACCATAGTCCCGC
CCCTAACTCCGCCCAGTTCCGCCCATTCTCCGCCCCATGGCTGACTAATTTTTTTTATTTATGCAGAGGC
CGAGGCCGCCTCGGCCTCTGAGCTATTCCAGAAGTAGTGAGGAGGCTTTTTTGGAGGCCTAGGCTTTTGC
AAAAAGCTAACTTGTTTATTGCAGCTTATAATGGTTACAAATAAAGCAATAGCATCACAAATTTCACAAA
TAAAGCATTTTTTTCACTGCATTCTAGTTGTGGTTTGTCCAAACTCATCAATGTATCTTATCATGTCTGG
ATCCGCTGCATTAATGAATCGGCCAACGCGCGGGGAGAGGCGGTTTGCGTATTGGGCGCTCTTCCGCTTC
CTCGCTCACTGACTCGCTGCGCTCGGTCGTTCGGCTGCGGCGAGCGGTATCAGCTCACTCAAAGGCGGTA
ATACGGTTATCCACAGAATCAGGGGATAACGCAGGAAAGAACATGTGAGCAAAAGGCCAGCAAAAGGCCA
GGAACCGTAAAAAGGCCGCGTTGCTGGCGTTTTTCCATAGGCTCCGCCCCCCTGACGAGCATCACAAAAA
TCGACGCTCAAGTCAGAGGTGGCGAAACCCGACAGGACTATAAAGATACCAGGCGTTTCCCCCTGGAAGC
TCCCTCGTGCGCTCTCCTGTTCCGACCCTGCCGCTTACCGGATACCTGTCCGCCTTTCTCCCTTCGGGAA
GCGTGGCGCTTTCTCATAGCTCACGCTGTAGGTATCTCAGTTCGGTGTAGGTCGTTCGCTCCAAGCTGGG
CTGTGTGCACGAACCCCCCGTTCAGCCCGACCGCTGCGCCTTATCCGGTAACTATCGTCTTGAGTCCAAC
CCGGTAAGACACGACTTATCGCCACTGGCAGCAGCCACTGGTAACAGGATTAGCAGAGCGAGGTATGTAG
GCGGTGCTACAGAGTTCTTGAAGTGGTGGCCTAACTACGGCTACACTAGAAGAACAGTATTTGGTATCTG
CGCTCTGCTGAAGCCAGTTACCTTCGGAAAAAGAGTTGGTAGCTCTTGATCCGGCAAACAAACCACCGCT
GGTAGCGGTGGTTTTTTTGTTTGCAAGCAGCAGATTACGCGCAGAAAAAAAGGATCTCAAGAAGATCCTT
TGATCTTTTCTACGGGGTCTGACGCTCAGTGGAACGAAAACTCACGTTAAGGGATTTTGGTCATGAGATT
ATCAAAAAGGATCTTCACCTAGATCCTTTTAAATTAAAAATGAAGTTTTAAATCAATCTAAAGTATATAT
GAGTAAACTTGGTCTGACAGTTACCAATGCTTAATCAGTGAGGCACCTATCTCAGCGATCTGTCTATTTC
GTTCATCCATAGTTGCCTGACTCCCCGTCGTGTAGATAACTACGATACGGGAGGGCTTACCATCTGGCCC
CAGTGCTGCAATGATACCGCGAGACCCACGCTCACCGGCTCCAGATTTATCAGCAATAAACCAGCCAGCC
GGAAGGGCCGAGCGCAGAAGTGGTCCTGCAACTTTATCCGCCTCCATCCAGTCTATTAATTGTTGCCGGG
AAGCTAGAGTAAGTAGTTCGCCAGTTAATAGTTTGCGCAACGTTGTTGCCATTGCTACAGGCATCGTGGT
GTCACGCTCGTCGTTTGGTATGGCTTCATTCAGCTCCGGTTCCCAACGATCAAGGCGAGTTACATGATCC
CCCATGTTGTGCAAAAAAGCGGTTAGCTCCTTCGGTCCTCCGATCGTTGTCAGAAGTAAGTTGGCCGCAG
TGTTATCACTCATGGTTATGGCAGCACTGCATAATTCTCTTACTGTCATGCCATCCGTAAGATGCTTTTC
TGTGACTGGTGAGTACTCAACCAAGTCATTCTGAGAATAGTGTATGCGGCGACCGAGTTGCTCTTGCCCG
GCGTCAATACGGGATAATACCGCGCCACATAGCAGAACTTTAAAAGTGCTCATCATTGGAAAACGTTCTT
CGGGGCGAAAACTCTCAAGGATCTTACCGCTGTTGAGATCCAGTTCGATGTAACCCACTCGTGCACCCAA
CTGATCTTCAGCATCTTTTACTTTCACCAGCGTTTCTGGGTGAGCAAAAACAGGAAGGCAAAATGCCGCA
AAAAAGGGAATAAGGGCGACACGGAAATGTTGAATACTCATACTCTTCCTTTTTCAATATTATTGAAGCA
TTTATCAGGGTTATTGTCTCATGAGCGGATACATATTTGAATGTATTTAGAAAAATAAACAAATAGGGGT
TCCGCGCACATTTCCCCGAAAAGTGCCACCTGGGTCGACATTGATTATTGACTAGTTATTAATAGTAATC
AATTACGGGGTCATTAGTTCATAGCCCATATATGGAGTTCCGCGTTACATAACTTACGGTAAATGGCCCG
CCTGGCTGACCGCCCAACGACCCCCGCCCATTGACGTCAATAATGACGTATGTTCCCATAGTAACGCCAA
TAGGGACTTTCCATTGACGTCAATGGGTGGAGTATTTACGGTAAACTGCCCACTTGGCAGTACATCAAGT
GTATCATATGCCAAGTACGCCCCCTATTGACGTCAATGACGGTAAATGGCCCGCCTGGCATTATGCCCAG
TACATGACCTTATGGGACTTTCCTACTTGGCAGTACATCTACGTATTAGTCATCGCTATTACCATGGTCG
AGGTGAGCCCCACGTTCTGCTTCACTCTCCCCATCTCCCCCCCCTCCCCACCCCCAATTTTGTATTTATT
TATTTTTTAATTATTTTGTGCAGCGATGGGGGCGGGGGGGGGGGGGGCGCGCGCCAGGCGGGGCGGGGCG
GGGCGAGGGGCGGGGCGGGGCGAGGCGGA
